Addgene plasmid #235466: pHK302.1
Purpose: Message phagemid carrying sgRNA1 (prom. J23110, backbone pBR322)
Depositing lab: Yolanda Schaerli. Depositing organization: Universite de Lausanne (UNIL). Publication: Engineering intercellular communication using M13 phagemid and CRISPR-based gene regulation for multicellular computing in Escherichia coli. Kusumawardhani H, Zoppi F, Avendano R, Schaerli Y. Nat Commun. 2025 Apr 15;16(1):3569. doi: 10.1038/s41467-025-58760-z. PubMed 40234414.
Backbone
  Vector backbone: pBR322/pET
  Vector type: Synthetic Biology
Growth in bacteria
  Bacterial resistance: Ampicillin, 100 μg/mL
  Growth temperature: 37°C
  Growth strain: DH5alpha
  Copy number: High Copy
Gene/Insert
  Gene/Insert name: sgRNA1
  gRNA/shRNA sequence: TCTCAAGCTAGACTCTAGTGGTTTcAGAGCTATGCTGGAAACAGCATAGCAAGTTgAAATAAGGCTAGTCCGTTATCAACTTGAAAAAGTGGCACCGAGTCGGTGC
  Species: Synthetic
  Cloning method: Gibson Cloning
Terms and licenses: Academic/Nonprofit Terms; Industry Terms: Not Available to Industry
Depositor comments: JM101 (working strain for phagemid transfer). Requires the helper phagemid, e.g. HP17_KO7 (Addgene plasmid #120346). Please visit https://doi.org/10.1101/2024.08.28.610043 for bioRxiv preprint.
How to cite: pHK302.1 was a gift from Yolanda Schaerli (Addgene plasmid # 235466 ; http://n2t.net/addgene:235466 ; RRID:Addgene_235466)
