[The description below was written by a language model from this plasmid's Addgene catalogue record and pLannotate feature annotations shown in this document.]
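Description:
pHK302.1 is a small (about 3.8 kb) synthetic-biology "message" phagemid for Escherichia coli, built on a pBR322/pET-type backbone. It replicates as a double-stranded plasmid from the ColE1/pMB1-family origin and retains the pBR322 bom mobility region and the rop gene. The catalogue lists it as high copy, although Rop normally moderates copy number. Selection is by ampicillin through the bla (AmpR) gene and its native promoter. A fragment of the f1 bacteriophage origin is also present. This is the element that allows single-stranded copies of the plasmid to be made and packaged into M13-type filamentous phage particles when the phage proteins are supplied in trans. The depositor notes that a separate helper phagemid is required for this.

The payload is a synthetic single guide RNA, sgRNA1, in the Streptococcus pyogenes Cas9 scaffold format (annotated as a tracrRNA fragment). According to the record it is expressed from the constitutive Anderson-series promoter J23110. The automated annotation labels this region as a partial J23119 match, which is expected for a closely related family member. A T7 terminator lies downstream of the guide cassette. The short lacZα and SET1 fragments are probably backbone remnants rather than functional parts.

In the associated work, the phagemid serves as a transmissible signal. Sender cells secrete it in phage particles, and receiver cells that take it up express the sgRNA, which drives CRISPR-based gene regulation for multicellular computing. The record does not state the target of sgRNA1 or which Cas9 variant it works with. The depositor and sequencing-derived records differ by a few nucleotides and in orientation, but they show the same features.
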