Features (pLannotate 1.2.2; 12 found; start..end, strand, type, name):
    532..1120    +  rep_origin     ori: high-copy-number ColE1/pMB1/pBR322/pUC origin of replication
   1306..1445    -  misc_feature   bom: basis of mobility region from pBR322
   1547..1738    -  CDS            rop: Rop protein, which maintains plasmids at low copy number; rop
   1755..2135    +  CDS            YPB1_ECOLX: Protein predicted: Swiss-Prot protein existence level 4. From Escherichia coli.
   2247..2570    -  rep_origin     f1 ori (fragment) (sequence partly withheld): f1 bacteriophage origin of replication; arrow indicates direction of (+) strand synthesis
   2574..2727    -  CDS            lacZα (fragment): LacZα fragment of β-galactosidase; lacZ fragment
   2734..2762    +  promoter       J23119 promoter (fragment): bacterial promoter (Registry of Standard Biological Parts BBa J23119)
   2836..2903    +  misc_RNA       tracrRNA (fragment): trans-activating CRISPR RNA for the Streptococcus pyogenes CRISPR/Cas9 system
   2984..3033    +  CDS            SET1 (fragment): solubility-enhancement tag derived from T7 phage gene 10B
   3041..3088    +  terminator     T7 terminator: transcription terminator for bacteriophage T7 RNA polymerase
   3219..3323    +  promoter       AmpR promoter: bla
   3324..361     +  CDS            AmpR (across the origin): β-lactamase; bla; confers resistance to ampicillin, carbenicillin, and related antibiotics
>Addgene plasmid #235466 | pHK302.1 | addgene full sequence | sequence record 468602 | Addgene NGS Result
GAATGAAGCCATACCAAACGACGAGCGTGACACCACGATGCCTGCAGCAATGGCAACAACGTTGCGCAAA
CTATTAACTGGCGAACTACTTACTCTAGCTTCCCGGCAACAATTAATAGACTGGATGGAGGCGGATAAAG
TTGCAGGACCACTTCTGCGCTCGGCCCTTCCGGCTGGCTGGTTTATTGCTGATAAATCTGGAGCCGGTGA
GCGTGGGTCTCGCGGTATCATTGCAGCACTGGGGCCAGATGGTAAGCCCTCCCGTATCGTAGTTATCTAC
ACGACGGGGAGTCAGGCAACTATGGATGAACGAAATAGACAGATCGCTGAGATAGGTGCCTCACTGATTA
AGCATTGGTAACTGTCAGACCAAGTTTACTCATATATACTTTAGATTGATTTAAAACTTCATTTTTAATT
TAAAAGGATCTAGGTGAAGATCCTTTTTGATAATCTCATGACCAAAATCCCTTAACGTGAGTTTTCGTTC
CACTGAGCGTCAGACCCCGTAGAAAAGATCAAAGGATCTTCTTGAGATCCTTTTTTTCTGCGCGTAATCT
GCTGCTTGCAAACAAAAAAACCACCGCTACCAGCGGTGGTTTGTTTGCCGGATCAAGAGCTACCAACTCT
TTTTCCGAAGGTAACTGGCTTCAGCAGAGCGCAGATACCAAATACTGTCCTTCTAGTGTAGCCGTAGTTA
GGCCACCACTTCAAGAACTCTGTAGCACCGCCTACATACCTCGCTCTGCTAATCCTGTTACCAGTGGCTG
CTGCCAGTGGCGATAAGTCGTGTCTTACCGGGTTGGACTCAAGACGATAGTTACCGGATAAGGCGCAGCG
GTCGGGCTGAACGGGGGGTTCGTGCACACAGCCCAGCTTGGAGCGAACGACCTACACCGAACTGAGATAC
CTACAGCGTGAGCTATGAGAAAGCGCCACGCTTCCCGAAGGGAGAAAGGCGGACAGGTATCCGGTAAGCG
GCAGGGTCGGAACAGGAGAGCGCACGAGGGAGCTTCCAGGGGGAAACGCCTGGTATCTTTATAGTCCTGT
CGGGTTTCGCCACCTCTGACTTGAGCGTCGATTTTTGTGATGCTCGTCAGGGGGGCGGAGCCTATGGAAA
AACGCCAGCAACGCGGCCTTTTTACGGTTCCTGGCCTTTTGCTGGCCTTTTGCTCACATGTTCTTTCCTG
CGTTATCCCCTGATTCTGTGGATAACCGTATTACCGCCTTTGAGTGAGCTGATACCGCTCGCCGCAGCCG
AACGACCGAGCGCAGCGAGTCAGTGAGCGAGGAAGCGGAAGAGCGCCTGATGCGGTATTTTCTCCTTACG
CATCTGTGCGGTATTTCACACCGCAATGGTGCACTCTCAGTACAATCTGCTCTGATGCCGCATAGTTAAG
CCAGTATACACTCCGCTATCGCTACGTGACTGGGTCATGGCTGCGCCCCGACACCCGCCAACACCCGCTG
ACGCGCCCTGACGGGCTTGTCTGCTCCCGGCATCCGCTTACAGACAAGCTGTGACCGTCTCCGGGAGCTG
CATGTGTCAGAGGTTTTCACCGTCATCACCGAAACGCGCGAGGCAGCTGCGGTAAAGCTCATCAGCGTGG
TCGTGAAGCGATTCACAGATGTCTGCCTGTTCATCCGCGTCCAGCTCGTTGAGTTTCTCCAGAAGCGTTA
ATGTCTGGCTTCTGATAAAGCGGGCCATGTTAAGGGCGGTTTTTTCCTGTTTGGTCACTGATGCCTCCGT
GTAAGGGGGATTTCTGTTCATGGGGGTAATGATACCGATGAAACGAGAGAGGATGCTCACGATACGGGTT
ACTGATGATGAACATGCCCGGTTACTGGAACGTTGTGAGGGTAAACAACTGGCGGTATGGATGCGGCGGG
ACCAGAGAAAAATCACTCAGGGTCAATGCCAGCGCTTCGTTAATACAGATGTAGGTGTTCCACAGGGTAG
CCAGCAGCATCCTGCGATGCAGATCCGGAACATAATGGTGCAGGGCGCTGACTTCCGCGTTTCCAGACTT
TACGAAACACGGAAACCGAAGACCATTCATGTTGTTGCTCAGGTCGCAGACGTTTTGCAGCAGCAGTCGC
TTCACGTTCGCTCGCGTATCGGTGATTCATTCTGCTAACCAGTAAGGCAACCCCGCCAGCCTAGCCGGGT
CCTCAACGACAGGAGCACGATCATGCGCACCCGTGGCCAGGACCCAACGCTGCCCGAGATCTCGATCCCG
CGAAATTTGTTCCAGTTTGGAACAAGAGTCCACTATTAAAGAACGTGGACTCCAACGTCAAAGG
[49 nt withheld, positions 2305-2353]
T
[91 nt withheld, positions 2355-2445]
G
[124 nt withheld, positions 2447-2570]
CCATTCGCCATTCAGGCTGCGCAACTGTTGGGAAGGGCGATCGGTGCGGGCCTCTTCGCTATTACGCCAG
CTGGCGAAAGGGGGATGTGCTGCAAGGCGATTAAGTTGGGTAACGCCAGGGTTTTCCCAGTCACGACGTT
GTAAAACGACGGCCAGTTTTACGGCTAGCTCAGTCCTAGGTACAATGCTAGCCAGCCTGCGGTCCGGGTT
CACTGCCGTATAGGCAGTCTCAAGCTAGACTCTAGTGGTTTCAGAGCTATGCTGGAAACAGCATAGCAAG
TTGAAATAAGGCTAGTCCGTTATCAACTTGAAAAAGTGGCACCGAGTCGGTGCGTTCACTGCCGTATAGG
CAGTCGCTGGGACGCCCGATTCTGCAGATATCCATCACACTGGCGGCCGCTCGAGCAGATCCGGCTGCTA
ACAAAGCCCGAAAGGAAGCTGAGTTGGCTGCTGCCACCGCTGAGCAATAACTAGCATAACCCCTTGGGGC
CTCTAAACGGGTCTTGAGGGGTTTTTTGCTGAAAGGAGGAACTATATCCGGATAATTCTTGAAGACGAAA
GGGCCTCGTGATACGCCTATTTTTATAGGTTAATGTCATGATAATAATGGTTTCTTAGACGTCAGGTGGC
ACTTTTCGGGGAAATGTGCGCGGAACCCCTATTTGTTTATTTTTCTAAATACATTCAAATATGTATCCGC
TCATGAGACAATAACCCTGATAAATGCTTCAATAATATTGAAAAAGGAAGAGTATGAGTATTCAACATTT
CCGTGTCGCCCTTATTCCCTTTTTTGCGGCATTTTGCCTTCCTGTTTTTGCTCACCCAGAAACGCTGGTG
AAAGTAAAAGATGCTGAAGATCAGTTGGGTGCACGAGTGGGTTACATCGAACTGGATCTCAACAGCGGTA
AGATCCTTGAGAGTTTTCGCCCCGAAGAACGTTTTCCAATGATGAGCACTTTTAAAGTTCTGCTATGTGG
CGCGGTATTATCCCGTGTTGACGCCGGGCAAGAGCAACTCGGTCGCCGCATACACTATTCTCAGAATGAC
TTGGTTGAGTACTCACCAGTCACAGAAAAGCATCTTACGGATGGCATGACAGTAAGAGAATTATGCAGTG
CTGCCATAACCATGAGTGATAACACTGCGGCCAACTTACTTCTGACAACGATCGGAGGACCGAAGGAGCT
AACCGCTTTTTTGCACAACATGGGGGATCATGTAACTCGCCTTGATCGTTGGGAACCGGAGCT
