Features (pLannotate 1.2.2; 12 found; start..end, strand, type, name):
    268..459     +  CDS            rop: Rop protein, which maintains plasmids at low copy number; rop
    561..703     +  misc_feature   bom: basis of mobility region from pBR322
    889..1477    -  rep_origin     ori: high-copy-number ColE1/pMB1/pBR322/pUC origin of replication
   1648..2508    -  CDS            AmpR: β-lactamase; bla; confers resistance to ampicillin, carbenicillin, and related antibiotics
   2509..2613    -  promoter       AmpR promoter: bla
   2744..2791    -  terminator     T7 terminator: transcription terminator for bacteriophage T7 RNA polymerase
   2799..2848    -  CDS            SET1 (fragment): solubility-enhancement tag derived from T7 phage gene 10B
   2931..2998    -  misc_RNA       tracrRNA (fragment): trans-activating CRISPR RNA for the Streptococcus pyogenes CRISPR/Cas9 system
   3072..3100    -  promoter       J23119 promoter (fragment): bacterial promoter (Registry of Standard Biological Parts BBa J23119)
   3107..3260    +  CDS            lacZα (fragment): LacZα fragment of β-galactosidase; lacZ fragment
   3264..3587    +  rep_origin     f1 ori (fragment) (sequence partly withheld): f1 bacteriophage origin of replication; arrow indicates direction of (+) strand synthesis
   3699..251     -  CDS            YPB1_ECOLX (across the origin): Protein predicted: Swiss-Prot protein existence level 4. From Escherichia coli.
>Addgene plasmid #235466 | pHK302.1 | depositor full sequence | sequence record 469679 | pHK302.1 sequence 3828 bps
CCCTGCACCATTATGTTCCGGATCTGCATCGCAGGATGCTGCTGGCTACCCTGTGGAACACCTACATCTG
TATTAACGAAGCGCTGGCATTGACCCTGAGTGATTTTTCTCTGGTCCCGCCGCATCCATACCGCCAGTTG
TTTACCCTCACAACGTTCCAGTAACCGGGCATGTTCATCATCAGTAACCCGTATCGTGAGCATCCTCTCT
CGTTTCATCGGTATCATTACCCCCATGAACAGAAATCCCCCTTACACGGAGGCATCAGTGACCAAACAGG
AAAAAACCGCCCTTAACATGGCCCGCTTTATCAGAAGCCAGACATTAACGCTTCTGGAGAAACTCAACGA
GCTGGACGCGGATGAACAGGCAGACATCTGTGAATCGCTTCACGACCACGCTGATGAGCTTTACCGCAGC
TGCCTCGCGCGTTTCGGTGATGACGGTGAAAACCTCTGACACATGCAGCTCCCGGAGACGGTCACAGCTT
GTCTGTAAGCGGATGCCGGGAGCAGACAAGCCCGTCAGGGCGCGTCAGCGGGTGTTGGCGGGTGTCGGGG
CGCAGCCATGACCCAGTCACGTAGCGATAGCGGAGTGTATACTGGCTTAACTATGCGGCATCAGAGCAGA
TTGTACTGAGAGTGCACCATATATGCGGTGTGAAATACCGCACAGATGCGTAAGGAGAAAATACCGCATC
AGGCGCTCTTCCGCTTCCTCGCTCACTGACTCGCTGCGCTCGGTCGTTCGGCTGCGGCGAGCGGTATCAG
CTCACTCAAAGGCGGTAATACGGTTATCCACAGAATCAGGGGATAACGCAGGAAAGAACATGTGAGCAAA
AGGCCAGCAAAAGGCCAGGAACCGTAAAAAGGCCGCGTTGCTGGCGTTTTTCCATAGGCTCCGCCCCCCT
GACGAGCATCACAAAAATCGACGCTCAAGTCAGAGGTGGCGAAACCCGACAGGACTATAAAGATACCAGG
CGTTTCCCCCTGGAAGCTCCCTCGTGCGCTCTCCTGTTCCGACCCTGCCGCTTACCGGATACCTGTCCGC
CTTTCTCCCTTCGGGAAGCGTGGCGCTTTCTCATAGCTCACGCTGTAGGTATCTCAGTTCGGTGTAGGTC
GTTCGCTCCAAGCTGGGCTGTGTGCACGAACCCCCCGTTCAGCCCGACCGCTGCGCCTTATCCGGTAACT
ATCGTCTTGAGTCCAACCCGGTAAGACACGACTTATCGCCACTGGCAGCAGCCACTGGTAACAGGATTAG
CAGAGCGAGGTATGTAGGCGGTGCTACAGAGTTCTTGAAGTGGTGGCCTAACTACGGCTACACTAGAAGG
ACAGTATTTGGTATCTGCGCTCTGCTGAAGCCAGTTACCTTCGGAAAAAGAGTTGGTAGCTCTTGATCCG
GCAAACAAACCACCGCTGGTAGCGGTGGTTTTTTTGTTTGCAAGCAGCAGATTACGCGCAGAAAAAAAGG
ATCTCAAGAAGATCCTTTGATCTTTTCTACGGGGTCTGACGCTCAGTGGAACGAAAACTCACGTTAAGGG
ATTTTGGTCATGAGATTATCAAAAAGGATCTTCACCTAGATCCTTTTAAATTAAAAATGAAGTTTTAAAT
CAATCTAAAGTATATATGAGTAAACTTGGTCTGACAGTTACCAATGCTTAATCAGTGAGGCACCTATCTC
AGCGATCTGTCTATTTCGTTCATCCATAGTTGCCTGACTCCCCGTCGTGTAGATAACTACGATACGGGAG
GGCTTACCATCTGGCCCCAGTGCTGCAATGATACCGCGAGACCCACGCTCACCGGCTCCAGATTTATCAG
CAATAAACCAGCCAGCCGGAAGGGCCGAGCGCAGAAGTGGTCCTGCAACTTTATCCGCCTCCATCCAGTC
TATTAATTGTTGCCGGGAAGCTAGAGTAAGTAGTTCGCCAGTTAATAGTTTGCGCAACGTTGTTGCCATT
GCTGCAGGCATCGTGGTGTCACGCTCGTCGTTTGGTATGGCTTCATTCAGCTCCGGTTCCCAACGATCAA
GGCGAGTTACATGATCCCCCATGTTGTGCAAAAAAGCGGTTAGCTCCTTCGGTCCTCCGATCGTTGTCAG
AAGTAAGTTGGCCGCAGTGTTATCACTCATGGTTATGGCAGCACTGCATAATTCTCTTACTGTCATGCCA
TCCGTAAGATGCTTTTCTGTGACTGGTGAGTACTCAACCAAGTCATTCTGAGAATAGTGTATGCGGCGAC
CGAGTTGCTCTTGCCCGGCGTCAACACGGGATAATACCGCGCCACATAGCAGAACTTTAAAAGTGCTCAT
CATTGGAAAACGTTCTTCGGGGCGAAAACTCTCAAGGATCTTACCGCTGTTGAGATCCAGTTCGATGTAA
CCCACTCGTGCACCCAACTGATCTTCAGCATCTTTTACTTTCACCAGCGTTTCTGGGTGAGCAAAAACAG
GAAGGCAAAATGCCGCAAAAAAGGGAATAAGGGCGACACGGAAATGTTGAATACTCATACTCTTCCTTTT
TCAATATTATTGAAGCATTTATCAGGGTTATTGTCTCATGAGCGGATACATATTTGAATGTATTTAGAAA
AATAAACAAATAGGGGTTCCGCGCACATTTCCCCGAAAAGTGCCACCTGACGTCTAAGAAACCATTATTA
TCATGACATTAACCTATAAAAATAGGCGTATCACGAGGCCCTTTCGTCTTCAAGAATTATCCGGATATAG
TTCCTCCTTTCAGCAAAAAACCCCTCAAGACCCGTTTAGAGGCCCCAAGGGGTTATGCTAGTTATTGCTC
AGCGGTGGCAGCAGCCAACTCAGCTTCCTTTCGGGCTTTGTTAGCAGCCGGATCTGCTCGAGCGGCCGCC
AGTGTGATGGATATCTGCAGAATCGGGCGTCCCAGCGAGCCTGCCTATACGGCAGTGAACGCACCGACTC
GGTGCCACTTTTTCAAGTTGATAACGGACTAGCCTTATTTCAACTTGCTATGCTGTTTCCAGCATAGCTC
TGAAACCACTAGAGTCTAGCTTGAGACTGCCTATACGGCAGTGAACCCGGACCGCAGGCTGGCTAGCATT
GTACCTAGGACTGAGCTAGCCGTAAAACTGGCCGTCGTTTTACAACGTCGTGACTGGGAAAACCCTGGCG
TTACCCAACTTAATCGCCTTGCAGCACATCCCCCTTTCGCCAGCTGGCGTAATAGCGAAGAGGCCCGCAC
CGATCGCCCTTCCCAACAGTTGCGCAGCCTGAATGGCGAATGG
[124 nt withheld, positions 3264-3387]
C
[91 nt withheld, positions 3389-3479]
A
[49 nt withheld, positions 3481-3529]
CCTTTGACGTTGGAGTCCACGTTCTTTAATAGTGGACTCTTGTTCCAAACTGGAACAAATTTCGCGGGAT
CGAGATCTCGGGCAGCGTTGGGTCCTGGCCACGGGTGCGCATGATCGTGCTCCTGTCGTTGAGGACCCGG
CTAGGCTGGCGGGGTTGCCTTACTGGTTAGCAGAATGAATCACCGATACGCGAGCGAACGTGAAGCGACT
GCTGCTGCAAAACGTCTGCGACCTGAGCAACAACATGAATGGTCTTCGGTTTCCGTGTTTCGTAAAGTCT
GGAAACGCGGAAGTCAGCG
